>Addgene plasmid #175318 | pH6HTC_IGF2BP2b-Halo | addgene full sequence | sequence record 345518 | Addgene NGS Result
CGGGCAGGACGCCCGCCATAAACTGCCAGGCATCAAATTAAGCAGAAGGCCATCCTGACGGATGGCCTTT
TTGCGTTTCTACAAACTCTTTTGTTTATTTTTCTAAATACATTCAAATATGTATCCGCTCATGGATCTCG
ATCCCGCGAAATTAATACGACTCACTATAGGGTATTTTAACTTTACTAAGGAGCGATCGCTTCCGAATTC
CTACCGCGGATATATGATGAACAAGCTTTACATCGGGAACCTGAGCCCCGCCGTCACCGCCGACGACCTC
CGGCAGCTCTTTGGGGACAGGAAGCTGCCCCTGGCGGGACAGGTCCTGCTGAAGTCCGGCTACGCCTTCG
TGGACTACCCCGACCAGAACTGGGCCATCCGCGCCATCGAGACCCTCTCGGGTAAAGTGGAATTGCATGG
GAAAATCATGGAAGTTGATTACTCAGTCTCTAAAAAGCTAAGGAGCAGGAAAATTCAGATTCGAAACATC
CCTCCTCACCTGCAGTGGGAGGTGTTGGATGGACTTTTGGCTCAATATGGGACAGTGGAGAATGTGGAAC
AAGTCAACACAGACACAGAAACCGCCGTTGTCAACGTCACATATGCAACAAGAGAAGAAGCAAAAATAGC
CATGGAGAAGCTAAGCGGGCATCAGTTTGAGAACTACTCCTTCAAGATTTCCTACATCCCGGATGAAGAG
GTGAGCTCCCCTTCGCCCCCTCAGCGAGCCCAGCGTGGGGACCACTCTTCCCGGGAGCAAGGCCACGCCC
CTGGGGGCACTTCTCAGGCCAGACAGATTGATTTCCCGCTGCGGATCCTGGTCCCCACCCAGTTTGTTGG
TGCCATCATCGGAAAGGAGGGCTTGACCATAAAGAACATCACTAAGCAGACCCAGTCCCGGGTAGATATC
CATAGAAAAGAGAACTCTGGAGCTGCAGAGAAGCCTGTCACCATCCATGCCACCCCAGAGGGGACTTCTG
AAGCATGCCGCATGATTCTTGAAATCATGCAGAAAGAGGCAGATGAGACCAAACTAGCCGAAGAGATTCC
TCTGAAAATCTTGGCACACAATGGCTTGGTTGGAAGACTGATTGGAAAAGAAGGCAGAAATTTGAAGAAA
ATTGAACATGAAACAGGGACCAAGATAACAATCTCATCTTTGCAGGATTTGAGCATATACAACCCGGAAA
GAACCATCACTGTGAAGGGCACAGTTGAGGCCTGTGCCAGTGCTGAGATAGAGATTATGAAGAAGCTGCG
TGAGGCCTTTGAAAATGATATGCTGGCTGTTAACACCCACTCCGGATACTTCTCCAGCCTGTACCCCCAT
CACCAGTTTGGCCCGTTCCCGCATCATCACTCTTATCCAGAGCAGGAGATTGTGAATCTCTTCATCCCAA
CCCAGGCTGTGGGCGCCATCATCGGGAAGAAGGGGGCACACATCAAACAGCTGGCGAGATTCGCCGGAGC
CTCTATCAAGATTGCCCCTGCGGAAGGCCCAGACGTCAGCGAAAGGATGGTCATCATCACCGGGCCACCG
GAAGCCCAGTTCAAGGCCCAGGGACGGATCTTTGGGAAACTGAAAGAGGAAAACTTCTTTAACCCCAAAG
AAGAAGTGAAGCTGGAAGCGCATATCAGAGTGCCCTCTTCCACAGCTGGCCGGGTGATTGGCAAAGGTGG
CAAGACCGTGAACGAACTGCAGAACTTAACCAGTGCAGAAGTCATCGTGCCTCGTGACCAAACGCCAGAT
GAAAATGAGGAAGTGATCGTCAGAATTATCGGGCACTTCTTTGCTAGCCAGACTGCACAGCGCAAGATCA
GGGAAATTGTACAACAGGTGAAGCAGCAGGAGCAGAAATACCCTCAGGGAGTCGCCTCACAGCGCAGCAA
GGGGCCAACCACTGAGGATCTGTACTTTCAGAGCGATAACGATGGATCCGAAATCGGTACTGGCTTTCCA
TTCGACCCCCATTATGTGGAAGTCCTGGGCGAGCGCATGCACTACGTCGATGTTGGTCCGCGCGATGGCA
CCCCTGTGCTGTTCCTGCACGGTAACCCGACCTCCTCCTACGTGTGGCGCAACATCATCCCGCATGTTGC
ACCGACCCATCGCTGCATTGCTCCAGACCTGATCGGTATGGGCAAATCCGACAAACCAGACCTGGGTTAT
TTCTTCGACGACCACGTCCGCTTCATGGATGCCTTCATCGAAGCCCTGGGTCTGGAAGAGGTCGTCCTGG
TCATTCACGACTGGGGCTCCGCTCTGGGTTTCCACTGGGCCAAGCGCAATCCAGAGCGCGTCAAAGGTAT
TGCATTTATGGAGTTCATCCGCCCTATCCCGACCTGGGACGAATGGCCAGAATTTGCCCGCGAGACCTTC
CAGGCCTTCCGCACCACCGACGTCGGCCGCAAGCTGATCATCGATCAGAACGTTTTTATCGAGGGTACGC
TGCCGATGGGTGTCGTCCGCCCGCTGACTGAAGTCGAGATGGACCATTACCGCGAGCCGTTCCTGAATCC
TGTTGACCGCGAGCCACTGTGGCGCTTCCCAAACGAGCTGCCAATCGCCGGTGAGCCAGCGAACATCGTC
GCGCTGGTCGAAGAATACATGGACTGGCTGCACCAGTCCCCTGTCCCGAAGCTGCTGTTCTGGGGCACCC
CAGGCGTTCTGATCCCACCGGCCGAAGCCGCTCGCCTGGCCAAAAGCCTGCCTAACTGCAAGGCTGTGGA
CATCGGCCCGGGTCTGAATCTGCTGCAAGAAGACAACCCGGACCTGATCGGCAGCGAGATCGCGCGCTGG
CTGTCTACTCTGGAGATTTCCGGTCATCATCACCATCACCACTAATAGTCAACCGCTGAGCAATAACTAG
CATAACCCCTTGGGGCCTCTAAACGGGTCTTGAGGGGTTTTTTGCTGAAAGGAGGAACTATATCCGGTTC
GCTTGCTGTCCATAAAACCGCCCAGTCTAGCTATCGCCATGTAAGCCCACTGCAAGCTACCTGCTTTCTC
TTTGCGCTTGCGTTTTCCCTTGTCCAGATAGCCCAGTAGCTGACATTCATCCGGGGTCAGCACCGTTTCT
GCGGACTGGCTTTCTACGTAATGGTTTCTTAGACGTCAGGTGGCACTTTTCGGGGAAATGTGCGCGGAAC
CCCTATTTGTTTATTTTTCTAAATACATTCAAATATGTATCCGCTCATGAGACAATAACCCTGATAAATG
CTTCAATAATATTGAAAAAGGAAGAGTATGAGTATTCAACATTTCCGTGTCGCCCTTATTCCCTTTTTTG
CGGCATTTTGCCTTCCTGTTTTTGCTCACCCAGAAACGCTGGTGAAAGTAAAAGATGCTGAAGATCAGTT
GGGTGCACGAGTGGGTTACATCGAACTGGATCTCAACAGCGGTAAGATCCTTGAGAGTTTTCGCCCCGAA
GAACGTTTTCCAATGATGAGCACTTTCAAAGTTCTGCTATGTGGCGCGGTATTATCCCGTATTGACGCCG
GGCAAGAGCAACTCGGTCGCCGCATACACTATTCTCAGAATGACTTGGTTGAGTACTCACCAGTCACAGA
AAAGCATCTTACGGATGGCATGACAGTAAGAGAATTATGCAGTGCTGCCATAACCATGAGTGATAACACT
GCGGCCAACTTACTTCTGACAACTATCGGAGGACCGAAGGAGCTAACCGCTTTTTTGCACAACATGGGGG
ATCATGTAACTCGCCTTGATCGTTGGGAACCGGAGCTGAATGAAGCCATACCAAACGACGAGCGTGACAC
CACGATGCCTGTAGCAATGGCAACAACGTTGCGCAAACTATTAACTGGCGAACTACTTACTCTAGCTTCC
CGGCAACAATTAATAGACTGGATGGAGGCGGATAAAGTTGCAGGACCACTTCTGCGCTCGGCCCTTCCGG
CTGGCTGGTTTATTGCTGATAAATCTGGAGCCGGTGAGCGTGGGTCTCGCGGTATCATTGCAGCACTGGG
GCCAGATGGTAAGCCCTCCCGTATCGTAGTTATCTACACGACGGGGAGTCAGGCAACTATGGATGAACGA
AATAGACAGATCGCTGAGATAGGTGCCTCACTGATTAAGCATTGGTAATTCGAAATGACCGACCAAGCGA
CGCCCAACCGGTATCAGCTCACTCAAAGGCGGTAATACGGTTATCCACAGAATCAGGGGATAACGCAGGA
AAGAACATGTGAGCAAAAGGCCAGCAAAAGGCCAGGAACCGTAAAAAGGCCGCGTTGCTGGCGTTTTTCC
ATAGGCTCCGCCCCCCTGACGAGCATCACAAAAATCGACGCTCAAGTCAGAGGTGGCGAAACCCGACAGG
ACTATAAAGATACCAGGCGTTTCCCCCTGGAAGCTCCCTCGTGCGCTCTCCTGTTCCGACCCTGCCGCTT
ACCGGATACCTGTCCGCCTTTCTCCCTTCGGGAAGCGTGGCGCTTTCTCATAGCTCACGCTGTAGGTATC
TCAGTTCGGTGTAGGTCGTTCGCTCCAAGCTGGGCTGTGTGCACGAACCCCCCGTTCAGCCCGACCGCTG
CGCCTTATCCGGTAACTATCGTCTTGAGTCCAACCCGGTAAGACACGACTTATCGCCACTGGCAGCAGCC
ACTGGTAACAGGATTAGCAGAGCGAGGTATGTAGGCGGTGCTACAGAGTTCTTGAAGTGGTGGCCTAACT
ACGGCTACACTAGAAGGACAGTATTTGGTATCTGCGCTCTGCTGAAGCCAGTTACCTTCGGAAAAAGAGT
TGGTAGCTCTTGATCCGGCAAACAAACCACCGCTGGTAGCGGTGGTTTTTTTGTTTGCAAGCAGCAGATT
ACGCGCAGAAAAAAAGGATTTCAAGAAGATCCTTTGATCTTTTCTACGGGGTCTGACGCTCAGTGGAACG
AAAACTCACGTTAAGGGCATATGATGGTAGTGTGGGGTCTCCCCATGCGAGAGTAGGGAACTGCCAGGCA
TCAAATAAAACGAAAGGCTCAGTCGAAAGACTGGGCCTTTCGTTTTATCTGTTGTTTGTCGGTGAACGCT
CTCCTGAGTAGGACAAATCCGCCGGGAGCGGATTTGAACGTTGCGAAGCAACGGCCCGGAGGGTGG
Features (pLannotate 1.2.2; 12 found; start..end, strand, type, name):
     44..71      +  terminator     rrnB T2 terminator: transcription terminator T2 from the E. coli rrnB gene
     90..133     +  promoter       AmpR promoter (fragment): bla
    153..171     +  promoter       T7 promoter: promoter for bacteriophage T7 RNA polymerase
    224..1891    +  CDS            IGF2BP2 (fragment): IF2B2_HUMAN - Also known as IMP2, VICKZ2. Experimental evidence at protein level: Swiss-Prot protein existence level 1. RNA-binding factor that recruits target transcripts to cytoplasmic protein-RNA complexes (mRNPs). This transcript 'caging' into mRNPs allows mRNA transport and transient storage. It also modulates the rate and location at which target transcripts encounter the translational apparatus and shields them from endonuclease attacks or microRNA-mediated degradation (By similarity). Binds to the 5'-UTR of the insulin-like growth factor 2 (IGF2) mRNAs. Binding is isoform- specific. Bi
   1904..1924    +  CDS            TEV site: tobacco etch virus (TEV) protease recognition and cleavage site
   1940..2823    +  CDS            HaloTag® (fragment): modified bacterial dehalogenase that forms covalent bonds with chloroalkane derivatives
   2867..2914    +  terminator     T7 terminator: transcription terminator for bacteriophage T7 RNA polymerase
   2924..3100    -  CDS            tnpA (fragment): TN5P_ECOLX - Also known as tnp. Experimental evidence at protein level: Swiss-Prot protein existence level 1. Mediates transposition of transposon Tn5 by a 'cut and paste' mechanism. First, the monomeric transposase binds the 19 bp inverted DNA repeats flanking the transposon. Then, dimerization of the DNA- bound transposase creates a synaptic DNA complex. After nicking of the first DNA strand, excision of the transposon proceeds through a series of intermediates. The transposase then mediates the insertion of the transposon at a new site by strand transfer. The activity of the wild- type tran
   3143..3247    +  promoter       AmpR promoter: bla
   3248..4108    +  CDS            AmpR: β-lactamase; bla; confers resistance to ampicillin, carbenicillin, and related antibiotics
   4266..4854    -  rep_origin     ori: high-copy-number ColE1/pMB1/pBR322/pUC origin of replication
   4972..5058    +  terminator     rrnB T1 terminator: Escherichia coli rrnB; transcription terminator T1 from the E. coli rrnB gene
