[The description below was written by a language model from this plasmid's Addgene catalogue record and pLannotate feature annotations shown in this document.]
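Description:
pH6HTC_IGF2BP2b-Halo is a 5.1 kb bacterial and cell-free expression plasmid for producing human IGF2BP2 (IMP2/VICKZ2), isoform B, as a C-terminal HaloTag fusion. It is built on a derivative of the pH6HTC backbone from which the cer region has been removed, and the insert was introduced by Gibson cloning. The plasmid replicates from a high-copy ColE1/pUC-type origin and is selected with ampicillin through a β-lactamase gene driven by its own bla promoter. The rrnB T1 and T2 terminators sit upstream of the expression cassette, where they would insulate it from read-through transcription. A short tnpA (Tn5 transposase) fragment and a partial AmpR promoter are also annotated; these appear to be non-functional backbone remnants.

The expression cassette is driven by a T7 promoter and closed by a T7 terminator, so transcription depends on T7 RNA polymerase, supplied either by a suitable E. coli expression host or by a coupled in vitro transcription/translation system. The IGF2BP2 coding sequence is followed in frame by a TEV protease recognition site and then HaloTag, a modified bacterial dehalogenase that binds chloroalkane ligands covalently. The catalogue entry also lists a 6xHis tag at the C-terminal end of the fusion, although it is not annotated separately in the feature table. This layout allows the RNA-binding protein to be captured irreversibly on HaloTag ligand resins or labelled with ligands, and the TEV site offers a way to release IGF2BP2 from the tag. The stated purpose is production of the HaloTag fusion protein, and the associated publication concerns large-scale identification of RBP–RNA interactions.
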