Addgene plasmid #175318: pH6HTC_IGF2BP2b-Halo
Purpose: Production of HaloTag fusion protein
Depositing lab: Claudia Kutter. Depositing organization: Karolinska Institutet. Publication: Large-scale identification of RBP-RNA interactions by RAPseq refines essentials of post-transcriptional gene regulation. Atanasoai I, Papavasileiou S, Preiß N, Kutter C. bioRxiv 2021.11.08.467743 10.1101/2021.11.08.467743.
Backbone
  Vector backbone: pH6HTC_minus_cer-region
  Vector type: Bacterial Expression ; Cell Free Expression
Growth in bacteria
  Bacterial resistance: Ampicillin, 100 μg/mL
  Growth temperature: 37°C
  Growth strain: DH5alpha
  Copy number: High Copy
Gene/Insert
  Gene/Insert name: IGF2BP2
  Species: H. sapiens (human)
  Mutation: Isoform B
  Entrez Gene: IGF2BP2 (a.k.a. IMP-2, IMP2, VICKZ2)
  Tag / fusion protein: HaloTag-6xHis (C terminal on backbone)
  Cloning method: Gibson Cloning
Terms and licenses: Academic/Nonprofit Terms; Industry Terms: Not Available to Industry
Depositor comments: Please visit https://doi.org/10.1101/2021.11.08.467743 for bioRxiv preprint.
How to cite: pH6HTC_IGF2BP2b-Halo was a gift from Claudia Kutter (Addgene plasmid # 175318 ; http://n2t.net/addgene:175318 ; RRID:Addgene_175318)
